>Addgene plasmid #196703 | pEGFP-N2-2XNLS-RNaseH1 delta 1-27 (D210N) | addgene full sequence | sequence record 385954 | Addgene NGS Result
TAGTTATTAATAGTAATCAATTACGGGGTCATTAGTTCATAGCCCATATATGGAGTTCCGCGTTACATAA
CTTACGGTAAATGGCCCGCCTGGCTGACCGCCCAACGACCCCCGCCCATTGACGTCAATAATGACGTATG
TTCCCATAGTAACGCCAATAGGGACTTTCCATTGACGTCAATGGGTGGAGTATTTACGGTAAACTGCCCA
CTTGGCAGTACATCAAGTGTATCATATGCCAAGTACGCCCCCTATTGACGTCAATGACGGTAAATGGCCC
GCCTGGCATTATGCCCAGTACATGACCTTATGGGACTTTCCTACTTGGCAGTACATCTACGTATTAGTCA
TCGCTATTACCATGGTGATGCGGTTTTGGCAGTACATCAATGGGCGTGGATAGCGGTTTGACTCACGGGG
ATTTCCAAGTCTCCACCCCATTGACGTCAATGGGAGTTTGTTTTGGCACCAAAATCAACGGGACTTTCCA
AAATGTCGTAACAACTCCGCCCCATTGACGCAAATGGGCGGTAGGCGTGTACGGTGGGAGGTCTATATAA
GCAGAGCTGGTTTAGTGAACCGTCAGATCCGCTAGCGCTACCGGACTCAGATCTCGAATGCCCAAGAAAA
AGCGGAAAGTGGGCACGCGTGGCAGCTTCGAATTCATGCCCAAGAAAAAGCGGAAAGTGGGCACGCGTGG
CTTCTATGCCGTGAGGAGGGGCCGCAAGACCGGGGTCTTTCTGACCTGGAATGAGTGCAGAGCACAGGTG
GACCGGTTTCCTGCTGCCAGATTTAAGAAGTTTGCCACAGAGGATGAGGCCTGGGCCTTTGTCAGGAAAT
CTGCAAGCCCGGAAGTTTCAGAAGGGCATGAAAATCAACATGGACAAGAATCGGAGGCGAAAGCCAGCAA
GCGACTCCGTGAGCCACTGGATGGAGATGGACATGAAAGCGCAGAGCCGTATGCAAAGCACATGAAGCCG
AGCGTGGAGCCGGCGCCTCCAGTTAGCAGAGACACGTTTTCCTACATGGGAGACTTCGTCGTCGTCTACA
CTGATGGCTGCTGCTCCAGTAATGGGCGTAGAAGGCCGCGAGCAGGAATCGGCGTTTACTGGGGGCCGGG
CCATCCTTTAAATGTAGGCATTAGACTTCCTGGGCGGCAGACAAACCAAAGAGCGGAAATTCATGCAGCC
TGCAAAGCCATTGAACAAGCAAAGACTCAAAACATCAATAAACTGGTTCTGTATACAAACAGTATGTTTA
CGATAAATGGTATAACTAACTGGGTTCAAGGTTGGAAGAAAAATGGGTGGAAGACAAGTGCAGGGAAAGA
GGTGATCAACAAAGAGGACTTTGTGGCACTGGAGAGGCTTACCCAGGGGATGGACATTCAGTGGATGCAT
GTTCCTGGTCATTCGGGATTTATAGGCAATGAAGAAGCTGACAGATTAGCCAGAGAAGGAGCTAAACAAT
CGGAAGACTGGATCCACCGGCCGGTCGCCACCATGGTGAGCAAGGGCGAGGAGCTGTTCACCGGGGTGGT
GCCCATCCTGGTCGAGCTGGACGGCGACGTAAACGGCCACAAGTTCAGCGTGTCCGGCGAGGGCGAGGGC
GATGCCACCTACGGCAAGCTGACCCTGAAGTTCATCTGCACCACCGGCAAGCTGCCCGTGCCCTGGCCCA
CCCTCGTGACCACCCTGACCTACGGCGTGCAGTGCTTCAGCCGCTACCCCGACCACATGAAGCAGCACGA
CTTCTTCAAGTCCGCCATGCCCGAAGGCTACGTCCAGGAGCGCACCATCTTCTTCAAGGACGACGGCAAC
TACAAGACCCGCGCCGAGGTGAAGTTCGAGGGCGACACCCTGGTGAACCGCATCGAGCTGAAGGGCATCG
ACTTCAAGGAGGACGGCAACATCCTGGGGCACAAGCTGGAGTACAACTACAACAGCCACAACGTCTATAT
CATGGCCGACAAGCAGAAGAACGGCATCAAGGTGAACTTCAAGATCCGCCACAACATCGAGGACGGCAGC
GTGCAGCTCGCCGACCACTACCAGCAGAACACCCCCATCGGCGACGGCCCCGTGCTGCTGCCCGACAACC
ACTACCTGAGCACCCAGTCCGCCCTGAGCAAAGACCCCAACGAGAAGCGCGATCACATGGTCCTGCTGGA
GTTCGTGACCGCCGCCGGGATCACTCTCGGCATGGACGAGCTGTACAAGTAAAGCGGCCGCGACTCTAGA
TCATAATCAGCCATACCACATTTGTAGAGGTTTTACTTGCTTTAAAAAACCTCCCACACCTCCCCCTGAA
CCTGAAACATAAAATGAATGCAATTGTTGTTGTTAACTTGTTTATTGCAGCTTATAATGGTTACAAATAA
AGCAATAGCATCACAAATTTCACAAATAAAGCATTTTTTTCACTGCATTCTAGTTGTGGTTTGTCCAAAC
TCATCAATGTATCTTAAGGCGTAAATTGTAAGCGTTAATATTTTGTTAAAATTCGCGTTAAATTTTTGTT
AAATCAGCTCATTTTTTAACCAATAGGCCGAAATCGGCAAAATCCCTTATAAATCAAAAGAATAGACCGA
GATAGGGT
[37 nt withheld, positions 2599-2635]
AAAGAACGTGGACTCCAACGTCAAAGG
[49 nt withheld, positions 2663-2711]
T
[91 nt withheld, positions 2713-2803]
G
[124 nt withheld, positions 2805-2928]
CAGGTGGCACTTTTCGGGGAAATGTGCGCGGAACCCCTATTTGTTTATTTTTCTAAATACATTCAAATAT
GTATCCGCTCATGAGACAATAACCCTGATAAATGCTTCAATAATATTGAAAAAGGAAGAGTCCTGAGGCG
GAAAGAACCAGCTGTGGAATGTGTGTCAGTTAGGGTGTGGAAAGTCCCCAGGCTCCCCAGCAGGCAGAAG
TATGCAAAGCATGCATCTCAATTAGTCAGCAACCAGGTGTGGAAAGTCCCCAGGCTCCCCAGCAGGCAGA
AGTATGCAAAGCATGCATCTCAATTAGTCAGCAACCATAGTCCCGCCCCTAACTCCGCCCATCCCGCCCC
TAACTCCGCCCAGTTCCGCCCATTCTCCGCCCCATGGCTGACTAATTTTTTTTATTTATGCAGAGGCCGA
GGCCGCCTCGGCCTCTGAGCTATTCCAGAAGTAGTGAGGAGGCTTTTTTGGAGGCCTAGGCTTTTGCAAA
GATCGATCAAGAGACAGGATGAGGATCGTTTCGCATGATTGAACAAGATGGATTGCACGCAGGTTCTCCG
GCCGCTTGGGTGGAGAGGCTATTCGGCTATGACTGGGCACAACAGACAATCGGCTGCTCTGATGCCGCCG
TGTTCCGGCTGTCAGCGCAGGGGCGCCCGGTTCTTTTTGTCAAGACCGACCTGTCCGGTGCCCTGAATGA
ACTGCAAGACGAGGCAGCGCGGCTATCGTGGCTGGCCACGACGGGCGTTCCTTGCGCAGCTGTGCTCGAC
GTTGTCACTGAAGCGGGAAGGGACTGGCTGCTATTGGGCGAAGTGCCGGGGCAGGATCTCCTGTCATCTC
ACCTTGCTCCTGCCGAGAAAGTATCCATCATGGCTGATGCAATGCGGCGGCTGCATACGCTTGATCCGGC
TACCTGCCCATTCGACCACCAAGCGAAACATCGCATCGAGCGAGCACGTACTCGGATGGAAGCCGGTCTT
GTCGATCAGGATGATCTGGACGAAGAGCATCAGGGGCTCGCGCCAGCCGAACTGTTCGCCAGGCTCAAGG
CGAGCATGCCCGACGGCGAGGATCTCGTCGTGACCCATGGCGATGCCTGCTTGCCGAATATCATGGTGGA
AAATGGCCGCTTTTCTGGATTCATCGACTGTGGCCGGCTGGGTGTGGCGGACCGCTATCAGGACATAGCG
TTGGCTACCCGTGATATTGCTGAAGAGCTTGGCGGCGAATGGGCTGACCGCTTCCTCGTGCTTTACGGTA
TCGCCGCTCCCGATTCGCAGCGCATCGCCTTCTATCGCCTTCTTGACGAGTTCTTCTGAGCGGGACTCTG
GGGTTCGAAATGACCGACCAAGCGACGCCCAACCTGCCATCACGAGATTTCGATTCCACCGCCGCCTTCT
ATGAAAGGTTGGGCTTCGGAATCGTTTTCCGGGACGCCGGCTGGATGATCCTCCAGCGCGGGGATCTCAT
GCTGGAGTTCTTCGCCCACCCTAGGGGGAGGCTAACTGAAACACGGAAGGAGACAATACCGGAAGGAACC
CGCGCTATGACGGCAATAAAAAGACAGAATAAAACGCACGGTGTTGGGTCGTTTGTTCATAAACGCGGGG
TTCGGTCCCAGGGCTGGCACTCTGTCGATACCCCACCGAGACCCCATTGGGGCCAATACGCCCGCGTTTC
TTCCTTTTCCCCACCCCACCCCCCAAGTTCGGGTGAAGGCCCAGGGCTCGCAGCCAACGTCGGGGCGGCA
GGCCCTGCCATAGCCTCAGGTTACTCATATATACTTTAGATTGATTTAAAACTTCATTTTTAATTTAAAA
GGATCTAGGTGAAGATCCTTTTTGATAATCTCATGACCAAAATCCCTTAACGTGAGTTTTCGTTCCACTG
AGCGTCAGACCCCGTAGAAAAGATCAAAGGATCTTCTTGAGATCCTTTTTTTCTGCGCGTAATCTGCTGC
TTGCAAACAAAAAAACCACCGCTACCAGCGGTGGTTTGTTTGCCGGATCAAGAGCTACCAACTCTTTTTC
CGAAGGTAACTGGCTTCAGCAGAGCGCAGATACCAAATACTGTTCTTCTAGTGTAGCCGTAGTTAGGCCA
CCACTTCAAGAACTCTGTAGCACCGCCTACATACCTCGCTCTGCTAATCCTGTTACCAGTGGCTGCTGCC
AGTGGCGATAAGTCGTGTCTTACCGGGTTGGACTCAAGACGATAGTTACCGGATAAGGCGCAGCGGTCGG
GCTGAACGGGGGGTTCGTGCACACAGCCCAGCTTGGAGCGAACGACCTACACCGAACTGAGATACCTACA
GCGTGAGCTATGAGAAAGCGCCACGCTTCCCGAAGGGAGAAAGGCGGACAGGTATCCGGTAAGCGGCAGG
GTCGGAACAGGAGAGCGCACGAGGGAGCTTCCAGGGGGAAACGCCTGGTATCTTTATAGTCCTGTCGGGT
TTCGCCACCTCTGACTTGAGCGTCGATTTTTGTGATGCTCGTCAGGGGGGCGGAGCCTATGGAAAAACGC
CAGCAACGCGGCCTTTTTACGGTTCCTGGCCTTTTGCTGGCCTTTTGCTCACATGTTCTTTCCTGCGTTA
TCCCCTGATTCTGTGGATAACCGTATTACCGCCATGCAT
Features (pLannotate 1.2.2; 15 found; start..end, strand, type, name):
     61..364     +  enhancer       CMV enhancer: human cytomegalovirus immediate early enhancer
    365..568     +  promoter       CMV promoter: human cytomegalovirus (CMV) immediate early promoter
    591..617     +  misc_feature   MCS (fragment): multiple cloning site
    702..1478    +  CDS            RNASEH1 (fragment): RNH1_HUMAN - Also known as RNH1. Experimental evidence at protein level: Swiss-Prot protein existence level 1. Endonuclease that specifically degrades the RNA of RNA-DNA hybrids (PubMed:10497183). Plays a role in RNA polymerase II (RNAp II) transcription termination by degrading R-loop RNA-DNA hybrid formation at G-rich pause sites located downstream of the poly(A) site and behind the elongating RNAp II (PubMed:21700224). From Homo sapiens (Human).
   1503..2222    +  CDS            EGFP: the original enhanced GFP (Yang et al., 1996) mammalian codon-optimized
   2239..2322    +  CDS            large T antigen (fragment): large T antigen from SV40 (simian virus 40)
   2345..2466    +  polyA_signal   SV40 poly(A) signal: SV40 polyadenylation signal
   2500..2928    -  rep_origin     f1 ori (sequence partly withheld): f1 bacteriophage origin of replication; arrow indicates direction of (+) strand synthesis
   2955..3059    +  promoter       AmpR promoter: bla
   3061..3418    +  promoter       SV40 promoter: SV40 enhancer and early promoter
   3453..4247    +  CDS            NeoR/KanR: aminoglycoside phosphotransferase from Tn5; aph(3')-II (or nptII); confers resistance to neomycin, kanamycin, and G418 (Geneticin®)
   4268..4420    +  CDS            ble (fragment): BLE_KLEPN - Experimental evidence at protein level: Swiss-Prot protein existence level 1. Binding protein with a strong affinity to the bleomycin family of antibiotics. Binds to CL990; an antimitotic-antibiotic compound. From Klebsiella pneumoniae.
   4479..4526    +  polyA_signal   HSV TK poly(A) signal: herpes simplex virus thymidine kinase polyadenylation signal (Cole and Stacy, 1985)
   4617..4633    -  polyA_signal   bGH poly(A) signal (fragment): bovine growth hormone polyadenylation signal
   4855..5443    +  rep_origin     ori: high-copy-number ColE1/pMB1/pBR322/pUC origin of replication
