[The description below was written by a language model from this plasmid's Addgene catalogue record and pLannotate feature annotations shown in this document.]
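Description:
pEGFP-N2-2XNLS-RNaseH1 delta 1-27 (D210N) is a 5,557-nt mammalian expression plasmid built on the pEGFP-N2 backbone for transient expression of a catalytically inactive human RNase H1 fused to EGFP. It is propagated in E. coli through a high-copy ColE1/pUC-type origin and selected with kanamycin. The NeoR/KanR (aph(3')-II) gene sits behind tandem bacterial (AmpR) and SV40 early promoters and ends in an HSV TK polyadenylation signal, so the same marker can also confer G418 resistance in mammalian cells. An f1 origin is present as well. Short ble and bGH poly(A) fragments annotated near the marker appear to be backbone remnants.

The expression cassette uses the CMV immediate-early enhancer and promoter to drive an RNASEH1 coding fragment, followed by EGFP and the SV40 poly(A) signal; this arrangement fits a C-terminal EGFP fusion. According to the name, residues 1–27 are deleted. In human RNase H1 this region is generally regarded as the mitochondrial targeting sequence, although the record does not spell this out. The name also indicates two nuclear localization signals. The feature table shows a short SV40 large T antigen fragment just downstream of EGFP, which is probably the NLS element, though it is not labelled as such. The D210N substitution abolishes catalysis. Mutants of this type are generally used to bind RNA–DNA hybrids without degrading them, serving as a control for the active enzyme or as a fluorescent hybrid-binding probe, and the associated publication concerns R-loop-derived RNA–DNA hybrids. The catalogue lists the insert species as E. coli, but both the insert name and the sequence annotation identify it as human RNASEH1.
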