Addgene plasmid #196703: pEGFP-N2-2XNLS-RNaseH1 delta 1-27 (D210N)
Purpose: Plasmid for transient mammalian expression of catalytically inactive RNase H1 mutant.
Depositing lab: Karlene Cimprich. Depositing organization: Stanford University. Publication: R-loop-derived cytoplasmic RNA-DNA hybrids activate an immune response. Crossley MP, Song C, Bocek MJ, Choi JH, Kousorous J, Sathirachinda A, Lin C, Brickner JR, Bai G, Lans H, Vermeulen W, Abu-Remaileh M, Cimprich KA. Nature. 2023 Jan;613(7942):187-194. doi: 10.1038/s41586-022-05545-9. Epub 2022 Dec 21. PubMed 36544021.
Backbone
  Vector backbone: pEGFP-N2
  Vector type: Mammalian Expression
Growth in bacteria
  Bacterial resistance: Kanamycin, 50 μg/mL
  Growth temperature: 37°C
  Growth strain: DH5alpha
  Copy number: Unknown
Gene/Insert
  Gene/Insert name: human RNaseH1 D210N
  Species: E. coli
  Mutation: D210N, catalytically inactive
  Cloning method: Unknown
Terms and licenses: Academic/Nonprofit Terms; Industry Terms: Not Available to Industry
How to cite: pEGFP-N2-2XNLS-RNaseH1 delta 1-27 (D210N) was a gift from Karlene Cimprich (Addgene plasmid # 196703 ; http://n2t.net/addgene:196703 ; RRID:Addgene_196703)
